Addgene plasmid #20908: PB-TET-mSox2
Purpose: piggyBac vector with tet inducible mSox2
Depositing lab: Andras Nagy. Depositing organization: Sinai Health System. Publication: piggyBac transposition reprograms fibroblasts to induced pluripotent stem cells. Woltjen K, Michael IP, Mohseni P, Desai R, Mileikovsky M, Hämäläinen R, Cowling R, Wang W, Liu P, Gertsenstein M, Kaji K, Sung HK, Nagy A. Nature. 2009 Apr 9;458(7239):766-70. doi: 10.1038/nature07863 PubMed 19252478.
Backbone
  Vector backbone: PB-TET
  Backbone size w/o insert (bp): 9186
  Vector type: Mammalian Expression ; piggyBac
  Selectable markers: Neomycin (select with G418)
Growth in bacteria
  Bacterial resistance: Ampicillin, 100 μg/mL
  Growth temperature: 37°C
  Growth strain: DH5alpha
  Copy number: High Copy
Gene/Insert
  Gene/Insert name: Sox2
  Species: M. musculus (mouse)
  Insert size (bp): 960
  Entrez Gene: Sox2 (a.k.a. Sox-2, lcc, ysb)
  Tag / fusion protein: IRES-bGeo (C terminal on backbone)
  Cloning method: Gateway Cloning; 5′ cloning site attB1 (not destroyed); 3′ cloning site attB2 (not destroyed)
  Sequencing primers: 5′ M13 F, T7; 3′ M13 R, T3
Resource information
  A portion of this plasmid was derived from a plasmid made by: Sox2 gateway cloned from Yamanaka Plasmid 13367: pMXs-Sox2, piggyBac terminal repeats obtained from Pentao Liu at Sanger.
Terms and licenses: Academic/Nonprofit Terms; Industry Terms: Not Available to Industry
How to cite: PB-TET-mSox2 was a gift from Andras Nagy (Addgene plasmid # 20908 ; http://n2t.net/addgene:20908 ; RRID:Addgene_20908)
