[The description below was written by a language model from this plasmid's Addgene catalogue record, the feature table of its GenBank file and pLannotate feature annotations shown in this document.]
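Description:
PB-TET-mSox2 is a piggyBac transposon plasmid for doxycycline/tetracycline-regulated expression of mouse Sox2 in mammalian cells. It is built on the PB-TET backbone, which has a pBluescript-type bacterial scaffold: a high-copy ColE1/pUC origin, an f1 origin, ampicillin resistance (bla with its own promoter), and residual lacZα/lac promoter elements with flanking T7 and T3 promoters. The annotated full sequence is 10,130 nt. The piggyBac terminal repeats named in the catalogue entry are not annotated as such in the feature table. A short match to a baculovirus FP25 sequence near the 3′ end of the cassette may reflect transposon-associated flanking sequence, but the record does not confirm this.

The expression cassette begins with a Tet-responsive promoter, annotated as an array of tet operator repeats followed by a minimal promoter segment, which needs a tetracycline-controlled transactivator supplied separately, since none is encoded here. The Sox2 coding sequence (about 960 bp) was introduced by Gateway recombination and remains flanked by intact attB1 and attB2 sites. Downstream, an EMCV IRES drives translation of βgeo, a lacZ–neomycin phosphotransferase fusion, from the same transcript, which ends at a bovine growth hormone polyadenylation signal. Induction therefore gives Sox2 together with β-galactosidase reporter activity and G418 resistance, linking selection and staining to transgene expression.

The associated work used piggyBac transposition, which requires co-delivered transposase, to integrate reprogramming factors into fibroblasts and generate induced pluripotent stem cells. The separate 777 bp GenBank record covers only a partial read of the plasmid, annotating just the attB1 site.
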