Features (pLannotate 1.2.2; 33 found; start..end, strand, type, name):
      3..458     -  rep_origin     f1 ori (sequence partly withheld): f1 bacteriophage origin of replication; arrow indicates direction of (+) strand synthesis
    466..623     -  CDS            lacZα (fragment): LacZα fragment of β-galactosidase; lacZ fragment
    626..644     +  promoter       T7 promoter: promoter for bacteriophage T7 RNA polymerase
   1144..1164    +  promoter       tight TRE promoter (fragment): Tet-responsive promoter PTight, consisting of seven tet operator sequences followed by the minimal CMV promoter
   1181..1201    +  promoter       tight TRE promoter (fragment): Tet-responsive promoter PTight, consisting of seven tet operator sequences followed by the minimal CMV promoter
   1218..1238    +  promoter       tight TRE promoter (fragment): Tet-responsive promoter PTight, consisting of seven tet operator sequences followed by the minimal CMV promoter
   1255..1275    +  promoter       tight TRE promoter (fragment): Tet-responsive promoter PTight, consisting of seven tet operator sequences followed by the minimal CMV promoter
   1292..1312    +  promoter       tight TRE promoter (fragment): Tet-responsive promoter PTight, consisting of seven tet operator sequences followed by the minimal CMV promoter
   1329..1349    +  promoter       tight TRE promoter (fragment): Tet-responsive promoter PTight, consisting of seven tet operator sequences followed by the minimal CMV promoter
   1366..1386    +  promoter       tight TRE promoter (fragment): Tet-responsive promoter PTight, consisting of seven tet operator sequences followed by the minimal CMV promoter
   1403..1423    +  promoter       tight TRE promoter (fragment): Tet-responsive promoter PTight, consisting of seven tet operator sequences followed by the minimal CMV promoter
   1431..1476    +  promoter       TRE3GV promoter (fragment): 3rd-generation Tet-responsive promoter that can be activated by binding of Tet-On® 3G, optimized for retroviral and lentiviral vectors
   1548..1572    +  protein_bind   attB1: mutant version of attB; recombination site for the Gateway® BP reaction BP Clonase™
   1572..2528    +  CDS            Sox2: SOX2_MOUSE - Also known as Sox-2. Experimental evidence at protein level: Swiss-Prot protein existence level 1. Transcription factor that forms a trimeric complex with POU5F1 (OCT3/4) on DNA and controls the expression of a number of genes involved in embryonic development such as YES1, FGF4, UTF1 and ZFP206 (PubMed:15863505, PubMed:17097055, PubMed:19740739). Binds to the proximal enhancer region of NANOG (PubMed:15863505). Critical for early embryogenesis and for embryonic stem cell pluripotency (By similarity). Downstream SRRT target that mediates the promotion of neural stem cell self-rene
   2533..2557    -  protein_bind   attB2: mutant version of attB; recombination site for the Gateway® BP reaction BP Clonase™
   2591..2612    -  promoter       chicken β-actin promoter (fragment): contains a 21-bp deletion relative to the standard chicken β-actin promoter
   2609..2899    +  misc_feature   IRES (fragment): internal ribosome entry site (IRES) of the encephalomyocarditis virus (EMCV)
   2900..3102    +  misc_feature   IRES (fragment): internal ribosome entry site (IRES) of the encephalomyocarditis virus (EMCV)
   3185..6225    +  CDS            lacZ (fragment): β-galactosidase; lacZ
   6228..6245    +  misc_feature   MCS (fragment): pBluescript multiple cloning site
   6251..7054    +  CDS            NeoR/KanR: aminoglycoside phosphotransferase from Tn5; aph(3')-II (or nptII); confers resistance to neomycin, kanamycin, and G418 (Geneticin®)
   7092..7316    +  polyA_signal   bGH poly(A) signal: bovine growth hormone polyadenylation signal
   7320..7341    +  promoter       SV40 promoter (fragment): SV40 enhancer and early promoter
   7364..7389    +  misc_feature   MCS (fragment): pBluescript multiple cloning site
   7790..7921    +  CDS            FP (fragment): FP25_NPVAC - Experimental evidence at protein level: Swiss-Prot protein existence level 1. From Autographa californica nuclear polyhedrosis virus (AcMNPV).
   7939..7957    -  promoter       T3 promoter: promoter for bacteriophage T3 RNA polymerase
   8002..8018    -  protein_bind   lac operator: The lac repressor binds to the lac operator to inhibit transcription in E. coli. This inhibition can be relieved by adding lactose or isopropyl-β-D-thiogalactopyranoside (IPTG). lac repressor encoded by lacI
   8026..8056    -  promoter       lac promoter: promoter for the E. coli lac operon
   8071..8092    -  protein_bind   CAP binding site: CAP binding activates transcription in the presence of cAMP. E. coli catabolite activator protein
   8105..8197    -  CDS            lacI (fragment): lac repressor; lacI; The lac repressor binds to the lac operator to inhibit transcription in E. coli. This inhibition can be relieved by adding lactose or isopropyl-β-D-thiogalactopyranoside (IPTG).
   8380..8968    -  rep_origin     ori: high-copy-number ColE1/pMB1/pBR322/pUC origin of replication
   9139..9999    -  CDS            AmpR: β-lactamase; bla; confers resistance to ampicillin, carbenicillin, and related antibiotics
  10000..10104   -  promoter       AmpR promoter: bla
>Addgene plasmid #20908 | PB-TET-mSox2 | depositor full sequence | sequence record 9754 | Author sequence
GGAAATTGTAAACGTTAATATTTTGTTAAAATTCGCGTTAAATTTTTGTTAAATCAGCTCATTTTTTAAC
CAATAGGCCGAAATCGGCAAAATCCCTTATAAATCAAAAGAATAGACCGAGATAGGGT
[37 nt withheld, positions 129-165]
AAAGAACGTGGACTCCAACGTCAAAGG
[49 nt withheld, positions 193-241]
T
[91 nt withheld, positions 243-333]
G
[124 nt withheld, positions 335-458]
CGCGCCATTCGCCATTCAGGCTGCGCAACTGTTGGGAAGGGCGATCGGTGCGGGCCTCTTCGCTATTACG
CCAGCTGGCGAAAGGGGGATGTGCTGCAAGGCGATTAAGTTGGGTAACGCCAGGGTTTTCCCAGTCACGA
CGTTGTAAAACGACGGCCAGTGAATTGTAATACGACTCACTATAGGGCGAATTGGAGCTCGGTATTCACG
ACAGCAGGCTGAATAATAAAAAAATTAGAAACTATTATTTAACCCTAGAAAGATAATCATATTGTGACGT
ACGTTAAAGATAATCATGCGTAAAATTGACGCATGTGTTTTATCGGTCTGTATATCGAGGTTTATTTATT
AATTTGAATAGATATTAAGTTTTATTATATTTACACTTACATACTAATAATAAATTCAACAAACAATTTA
TTTATGTTTATTTATTTATTAAAAAAAAACAAAAACTCAAAATTTCTTCTATAAAGTAACAAAACTTTTA
AACATTCTCTCTTTTACAAAAATAAACTTATTTTGTACTTTAAAAACAGTCATGTTGTATTATAAAATAA
GTAATTAGCTTAACCTATACATAATAGAAACAAATTATACTTATTAGTCAGTCAGAAACAACTTTGGCAC
ATATCAATATTATGCTCTCGTTAATTAACTCGAGGGATCCAAGCTGGCCGCACGTCTCCCTATCAGTGAT
AGAGAAGTCGACACGTCTCGAGCTCCCTATCAGTGATAGAGAAGGTACGTCTAGAACGTCTCCCTATCAG
TGATAGAGAAGTCGACACGTCTCGAGCTCCCTATCAGTGATAGAGAAGGTACGTCTAGAACGTCTCCCTA
TCAGTGATAGAGAAGTCGACACGTCTCGAGCTCCCTATCAGTGATAGAGAAGGTACGTCTAGAACGTCTC
CCTATCAGTGATAGAGAAGTCGACACGTCTCGAGCTCCCTATCAGTGATAGAGAAGGTACCCCCTATATA
AGCAGAGCTCGTTTAGTGAACCGTCAGATCGCCTGGAGACGCCATCCACGCTGTTTTGACCTCCATAGAA
GACACCGGGACCGATCCAGCCTCCGCGGTGGCGGCCATCACAAGTTTGTACAAAAAAGCAGGCTTGTATA
ACATGATGGAGACGGAGCTGAAGCCGCCGGGCCCGCAGCAAGCTTCGGGGGGCGGCGGCGGAGGAGGCAA
CGCCACGGCGGCGGCGACCGGCGGCAACCAGAAGAACAGCCCGGACCGCGTCAAGAGGCCCATGAACGCC
TTCATGGTATGGTCCCGGGGGCAGCGGCGTAAGATGGCCCAGGAGAACCCCAAGATGCACAACTCGGAGA
TCAGCAAGCGCCTGGGCGCGGAGTGGAAACTTTTGTCCGAGACCGAGAAGCGGCCGTTCATCGACGAGGC
CAAGCGGCTGCGCGCTCTGCACATGAAGGAGCACCCGGATTATAAATACCGGCCGCGGCGGAAAACCAAG
ACGCTCATGAAGAAGGATAAGTACACGCTTCCCGGAGGCTTGCTGGCCCCCGGCGGGAACAGCATGGCGA
GCGGGGTTGGGGTGGGCGCCGGCCTGGGTGCGGGCGTGAACCAGCGCATGGACAGCTACGCGCACATGAA
CGGCTGGAGCAACGGCAGCTACAGCATGATGCAGGAGCAGCTGGGCTACCCGCAGCACCCGGGCCTCAAC
GCTCACGGCGCGGCACAGATGCAACCGATGCACCGCTACGACGTCAGCGCCCTGCAGTACAACTCCATGA
CCAGCTCGCAGACCTACATGAACGGCTCGCCCACCTACAGCATGTCCTACTCGCAGCAGGGCACCCCCGG
TATGGCGCTGGGCTCCATGGGCTCTGTGGTCAAGTCCGAGGCCAGCTCCAGCCCCCCCGTGGTTACCTCT
TCCTCCCACTCCAGGGCGCCCTGCCAGGCCGGGGACCTCCGGGACATGATCAGCATGTACCTCCCCGGCG
CCGAGGTGCCGGAGCCCGCTGCGCCCAGTAGACTGCACATGGCCCAGCACTACCAGAGCGGCCCGGTGCC
CGGCACGGCCATTAACGGCACACTGCCCCTGTCGCACATGTGAAACCCAGCTTTCTTGTACAAAGTGGTG
ATGGCCGCTCTAGCTAGTCGATAAGCTAATTCCGCCCCCCCCCCCCCCCCCCCCTCACCCTCCCCCCCCC
CTAACGTTACTGGCCGAAGCCGCTTGGAATAAGGCCGGTGAGCGTTTGTCTATATGTTATTTTCCACCAT
ATTGCCGTCTTTTGGCAATGTGAGGGCCCGAAACCTGGCCCTGTCTTCTTGACGACGATTCCTAGGGGTC
TTTCCCCTCTCGCCAAAGGAATGCAAGGTCTGTTGAATGTCGTGAAGGAAGCAGTTCCTCTGGAAGCTTC
TTGAAGACAACAACGTCTGTAGCGACCCTTTGCAGGCAGCGGAACCCCCCACCTGGCGACATGGATAGTT
GTGGAAAGAGTCAAATGGCTCTCCTCAAGCGTATTCAACAAGGGGCTGAAGGATGCCCAGAAGGTACCCC
ATTGTATGGGATCTGATCTGGGGCCTCGGTGCACATGCTTTACATGTGTTTAGTCGAGGTTAAAAAACGT
CTAGGCCCCCCGAACCACGGGGACGTGGTTTTGGTTTGAAAAACACGATGATAATATGGCCACAACCATG
GAACAGGGGGATCAGCTTACCATGGCCAAGATCCCTCCTAAGAAGAAGCGCAAAGTCGAGGATCCCGTCG
TTTTACAACGTCGTGACTGGGAAAACCCTGGCGTTACCCAACTTAATCGCCTTGCAGCACATCCCCCTTT
CGCCAGCTGGCGTAATAGCGAAGAGGCCCGCACCGATCGCCCTTCCCAACAGTTGCGCAGCCTGAATGGC
GAATGGCGCTTTGCCTGGTTTCCGGCACCAGAAGCGGTGCCGGAAAGCTGGCTGGAGTGCGATCTTCCTG
AGGCCGATACTGTCGTCGTCCCCTCAAACTGGCAGATGCACGGTTACGATGCGCCCATCTACACCAACGT
AACCTATCCCATTACGGTCAATCCGCCGTTTGTTCCCACGGAGAATCCGACGGGTTGTTACTCGCTCACA
TTTAATGTTGATGAAAGCTGGCTACAGGAAGGCCAGACGCGAATTATTTTTGATGGCGTTAACTCGGCGT
TTCATCTGTGGTGCAACGGGCGCTGGGTCGGTTACGGCCAGGACAGTCGTTTGCCGTCTGAATTTGACCT
GAGCGCATTTTTACGCGCCGGAGAAAACCGCCTCGCGGTGATGGTGCTGCGTTGGAGTGACGGCAGTTAT
CTGGAAGATCAGGATATGTGGCGGATGAGCGGCATTTTCCGTGACGTCTCGTTGCTGCATAAACCGACTA
CACAAATCAGCGATTTCCATGTTGCCACTCGCTTTAATGATGATTTCAGCCGCGCTGTACTGGAGGCTGA
AGTTCAGATGTGCGGCGAGTTGCGTGACTACCTACGGGTAACAGTTTCTTTATGGCAGGGTGAAACGCAG
GTCGCCAGCGGCACCGCGCCTTTCGGCGGTGAAATTATCGATGAGCGTGGTGGTTATGCCGATCGCGTCA
CACTACGTCTGAACGTCGAAAACCCGAAACTGTGGAGCGCCGAAATCCCGAATCTCTATCGTGCGGTGGT
TGAACTGCACACCGCCGACGGCACGCTGATTGAAGCAGAAGCCTGCGATGTCGGTTTCCGCGAGGTGCGG
ATTGAAAATGGTCTGCTGCTGCTGAACGGCAAGCCGTTGCTGATTCGAGGCGTTAACCGTCACGAGCATC
ATCCTCTGCATGGTCAGGTCATGGATGAGCAGACGATGGTGCAGGATATCCTGCTGATGAAGCAGAACAA
CTTTAACGCCGTGCGCTGTTCGCATTATCCGAACCATCCGCTGTGGTACACGCTGTGCGACCGCTACGGC
CTGTATGTGGTGGATGAAGCCAATATTGAAACCCACGGCATGGTGCCAATGAATCGTCTGACCGATGATC
CGCGCTGGCTACCGGCGATGAGCGAACGCGTAACGCGAATGGTGCAGCGCGATCGTAATCACCCGAGTGT
GATCATCTGGTCGCTGGGGAATGAATCAGGCCACGGCGCTAATCACGACGCGCTGTATCGCTGGATCAAA
TCTGTCGATCCTTCCCGCCCGGTGCAGTATGAAGGCGGCGGAGCCGACACCACGGCCACCGATATTATTT
GCCCGATGTACGCGCGCGTGGATGAAGACCAGCCCTTCCCGGCTGTGCCGAAATGGTCCATCAAAAAATG
GCTTTCGCTACCTGGAGAGACGCGCCCGCTGATCCTTTGCGAATACGCCCACGCGATGGGTAACAGTCTT
GGCGGTTTCGCTAAATACTGGCAGGCGTTTCGTCAGTATCCCCGTTTACAGGGCGGCTTCGTCTGGGACT
GGGTGGATCAGTCGCTGATTAAATATGATGAAAACGGCAACCCGTGGTCGGCTTACGGCGGTGATTTTGG
CGATACGCCGAACGATCGCCAGTTCTGTATGAACGGTCTGGTCTTTGCCGACCGCACGCCGCATCCAGCG
CTGACGGAAGCAAAACACCAGCAGCAGTTTTTCCAGTTCCGTTTATCCGGGCAAACCATCGAAGTGACCA
GCGAATACCTGTTCCGTCATAGCGATAACGAGCTCCTGCACTGGATGGTGGCGCTGGATGGTAAGCCGCT
GGCAAGCGGTGAAGTGCCTCTGGATGTCGCTCCACAAGGTAAACAGTTGATTGAACTGCCTGAACTACCG
CAGCCGGAGAGCGCCGGGCAACTCTGGCTCACAGTACGCGTAGTGCAACCGAACGCGACCGCATGGTCAG
AAGCCGGGCACATCAGCGCCTGGCAGCAGTGGCGTCTGGCGGAAAACCTCAGTGTGACGCTCCCCGCCGC
GTCCCACGCCATCCCGCATCTGACCACCAGCGAAATGGATTTTTGCATCGAGCTGGGTAATAAGCGTTGG
CAATTTAACCGCCAGTCAGGCTTTCTTTCACAGATGTGGATTGGCGATAAAAAACAACTGCTGACGCCGC
TGCGCGATCAGTTCACCCGTGCACCGCTGGATAACGACATTGGCGTAAGTGAAGCGACCCGCATTGACCC
TAACGCCTGGGTCGAACGCTGGAAGGCGGCGGGCCATTACCAGGCCGAAGCAGCGTTGTTGCAGTGCACG
GCAGATACACTTGCTGATGCGGTGCTGATTACGACCGCTCACGCGTGGCAGCATCAGGGGAAAACCTTAT
TTATCAGCCGGAAAACCTACCGGATTGATGGTAGTGGTCAAATGGCGATTACCGTTGATGTTGAAGTGGC
GAGCGATACACCGCATCCGGCGCGGATTGGCCTGAACTGCCAGCTGGCGCAGGTAGCAGAGCGGGTAAAC
TGGCTCGGATTAGGGCCGCAAGAAAACTATCCCGACCGCCTTACTGCCGCCTGTTTTGACCGCTGGGATC
TGCCATTGTCAGACATGTATACCCCGTACGTCTTCCCGAGCGAAAACGGTCTGCGCTGCGGGACGCGCGA
ATTGAATTATGGCCCACACCAGTGGCGCGGCGACTTCCAGTTCAACATCAGCCGCTACAGTCAACAGCAA
CTGATGGAAACCAGCCATCGCCATCTGCTGCACGCGGAAGAAGGCACATGGCTGAATATCGACGGTTTCC
ATATGGGGATTGGTGGCGACGACTCCTGGAGCCCGTCAGTATCGGCGGAATTCCAGCTGAGCGCCGGTCG
CTACCATTACCAGTTGGTCTGGTGTCAGGGGATCCCCCGGGCTGCAGCCAATATGGGATCGGCCATTGAA
CAAGATGGATTGCACGCAGGTTCTCCGGCCGCTTGGGTGGAGAGGCTATTCGGCTATGACTGGGCACAAC
AGACAATCGGCTGCTCTGATGCCGCCGTGTTCCGGCTGTCAGCGCAGGGGCGCCCGGTTCTTTTTGTCAA
GACCGACCTGTCCGGTGCCCTGAATGAACTGCAGGACGAGGCAGCGCGGCTATCGTGGCTGGCCACGACG
GGCGTTCCTTGCGCAGCTGTGCTCGACGTTGTCACTGAAGCGGGAAGGGACTGGCTGCTATTGGGCGAAG
TGCCGGGGCAGGATCTCCTGTCATCTCACCTTGCTCCTGCCGAGAAAGTATCCATCATGGCTGATGCAAT
GCGGCGGCTGCATACGCTTGATCCGGCTACCTGCCCATTCGACCACCAAGCGAAACATCGCATCGAGCGA
GCACGTACTCGGATGGAAGCCGGTCTTGTCGATCAGGATGATCTGGACGAAGAGCATCAGGGGCTCGCGC
CAGCCGAACTGTTCGCCAGGCTCAAGGCGCGCATGCCCGACGGCGATGATCTCGTCGTGACCCATGGCGA
TGCCTGCTTGCCGAATATCATGGTGGAAAATGGCCGCTTTTCTGGATTCATCGACTGTGGCCGGCTGGGT
GTGGCGGACCGCTATCAGGACATAGCGTTGGCTACCCGTGATATTGCTGAAGAGCTTGGCGGCGAATGGG
CTGACCGCTTCCTCGTGCTTTACGGTATCGCCGCTCCCGATTCGCAGCGCATCGCCTTCTATCGCCTTCT
TGACGAGTTCTTCTGAGGGGATCAATTCTCTAGGGCTCGCTGATCAGCCTCGACTGTGCCTTCTAGTTGC
CAGCCATCTGTTGTTTGCCCCTCCCCCGTGCCTTCCTTGACCCTGGAAGGTGCCACTCCCACTGTCCTTT
CCTAATAAAATGAGGAAATTGCATCGCATTGTCTGAGTAGGTGTCATTCTATTCTGGGGGGTGGGGTGGG
GCAGGACAGCAAGGGGGAGGATTGGGAAGACAATAGCAGGCATGCTGGGGATGCGGTGGGCTCTATGGCT
TCTGAGGCGGAAAGAACCAGCTGGGGCTCGATCCTCTAGAGTCGAGGGCTGCAGGAATTCGATATCAAGC
TCTAGCCAACAAGCTCGTCATCGCTTTGCAGAAGAGCAGAGAGGATATGCTCATCGTCTAAAGAACTACC
CATTTTATTATATATTAGTCACGATATCTATAACAAGAAAATATATATATAATAAGTTATCACGTAAGTA
GAACATGAAATAACAATATAATTATCGTATGAGTTAAATCTTAAAAGTCACGTAAAAGATAATCATGCGT
CATTTTGACTCACGCGGTCGTTATAGTTCAAAATCAGTGACACTTACCGCATTGACAAGCACGCCTCACG
GGAGCTCCAAGCGGCGACTGAGATGTCCTAAATGCACAGCGACGGATTCGCGCTATTTAGAAAGAGAGAG
CAATATTTCAAGAATGCATGCGTCAATTTTACGCAGACTATCTTTCTAGGGTTAAAAAAGATTTGCGCTT
TACTCGACCTAAACTTTAAACACGTCATAGAATCTTCGTTTGACAAAAACCACATTGTGGCCAAGCTGTG
TGACGCGACGCGCGCTAAAGAATGGCAAACCAAGTCGCGCGAGGTACCCAGCTTTTGTTCCCTTTAGTGA
GGGTTAATTCCGAGCTTGGCGTAATCATGGTCATAGCTGTTTCCTGTGTGAAATTGTTATCCGCTCACAA
TTCCACACAACATACGAGCCGGAAGCATAAAGTGTAAAGCCTGGGGTGCCTAATGAGTGAGCTAACTCAC
ATTAATTGCGTTGCGCTCACTGCCCGCTTTCCAGTCGGGAAACCTGTCGTGCCAGCTGCATTAATGAATC
GGCCAACGCGCGGGGAGAGGCGGTTTGCGTATTGGGCGCTCTTCCGCTTCCTCGCTCACTGACTCGCTGC
GCTCGGTCGTTCGGCTGCGGCGAGCGGTATCAGCTCACTCAAAGGCGGTAATACGGTTATCCACAGAATC
AGGGGATAACGCAGGAAAGAACATGTGAGCAAAAGGCCAGCAAAAGGCCAGGAACCGTAAAAAGGCCGCG
TTGCTGGCGTTTTTCCATAGGCTCCGCCCCCCTGACGAGCATCACAAAAATCGACGCTCAAGTCAGAGGT
GGCGAAACCCGACAGGACTATAAAGATACCAGGCGTTTCCCCCTGGAAGCTCCCTCGTGCGCTCTCCTGT
TCCGACCCTGCCGCTTACCGGATACCTGTCCGCCTTTCTCCCTTCGGGAAGCGTGGCGCTTTCTCATAGC
TCACGCTGTAGGTATCTCAGTTCGGTGTAGGTCGTTCGCTCCAAGCTGGGCTGTGTGCACGAACCCCCCG
TTCAGCCCGACCGCTGCGCCTTATCCGGTAACTATCGTCTTGAGTCCAACCCGGTAAGACACGACTTATC
GCCACTGGCAGCAGCCACTGGTAACAGGATTAGCAGAGCGAGGTATGTAGGCGGTGCTACAGAGTTCTTG
AAGTGGTGGCCTAACTACGGCTACACTAGAAGGACAGTATTTGGTATCTGCGCTCTGCTGAAGCCAGTTA
CCTTCGGAAAAAGAGTTGGTAGCTCTTGATCCGGCAAACAAACCACCGCTGGTAGCGGTGGTTTTTTTGT
TTGCAAGCAGCAGATTACGCGCAGAAAAAAAGGATCTCAAGAAGATCCTTTGATCTTTTCTACGGGGTCT
GACGCTCAGTGGAACGAAAACTCACGTTAAGGGATTTTGGTCATGAGATTATCAAAAAGGATCTTCACCT
AGATCCTTTTAAATTAAAAATGAAGTTTTAAATCAATCTAAAGTATATATGAGTAAACTTGGTCTGACAG
TTACCAATGCTTAATCAGTGAGGCACCTATCTCAGCGATCTGTCTATTTCGTTCATCCATAGTTGCCTGA
CTCCCCGTCGTGTAGATAACTACGATACGGGAGGGCTTACCATCTGGCCCCAGTGCTGCAATGATACCGC
GAGACCCACGCTCACCGGCTCCAGATTTATCAGCAATAAACCAGCCAGCCGGAAGGGCCGAGCGCAGAAG
TGGTCCTGCAACTTTATCCGCCTCCATCCAGTCTATTAATTGTTGCCGGGAAGCTAGAGTAAGTAGTTCG
CCAGTTAATAGTTTGCGCAACGTTGTTGCCATTGCTACAGGCATCGTGGTGTCACGCTCGTCGTTTGGTA
TGGCTTCATTCAGCTCCGGTTCCCAACGATCAAGGCGAGTTACATGATCCCCCATGTTGTGCAAAAAAGC
GGTTAGCTCCTTCGGTCCTCCGATCGTTGTCAGAAGTAAGTTGGCCGCAGTGTTATCACTCATGGTTATG
GCAGCACTGCATAATTCTCTTACTGTCATGCCATCCGTAAGATGCTTTTCTGTGACTGGTGAGTACTCAA
CCAAGTCATTCTGAGAATAGTGTATGCGGCGACCGAGTTGCTCTTGCCCGGCGTCAATACGGGATAATAC
CGCGCCACATAGCAGAACTTTAAAAGTGCTCATCATTGGAAAACGTTCTTCGGGGCGAAAACTCTCAAGG
ATCTTACCGCTGTTGAGATCCAGTTCGATGTAACCCACTCGTGCACCCAACTGATCTTCAGCATCTTTTA
CTTTCACCAGCGTTTCTGGGTGAGCAAAAACAGGAAGGCAAAATGCCGCAAAAAAGGGAATAAGGGCGAC
ACGGAAATGTTGAATACTCATACTCTTCCTTTTTCAATATTATTGAAGCATTTATCAGGGTTATTGTCTC
ATGAGCGGATACATATTTGAATGTATTTAGAAAAATAAACAAATAGGGGTTCCGCGCACATTTCCCCGAA
AAGTGCCACCTG
