LOCUS       Exported 777 bp ds-DNA linear SYN 17-JUN-2021
DEFINITION  piggyBac vector with tet inducible mSox2.
ACCESSION   .
VERSION     .
KEYWORDS    PB-TET-mSox2
SOURCE      synthetic DNA construct
  ORGANISM  synthetic DNA construct
REFERENCE   1 (bases 1 to 777)
  AUTHORS   Woltjen K, Michael IP, Mohseni P, Desai R, Mileikovsky M, Hamalainen
            R, Cowling R, Wang W, Liu P, Gertsenstein M, Kaji K, Sung HK, Nagy A
  TITLE     piggyBac transposition reprograms fibroblasts to induced pluripotent
            stem cells.
  JOURNAL   Nature. 2009 Mar 1. ():.
  PUBMED    19252478
REFERENCE   2 (bases 1 to 777)
  AUTHORS   .
  TITLE     Direct Submission
  JOURNAL   Exported Jun 17, 2021 from SnapGene Server 1.1.58
            http://www.snapgene.com
FEATURES             Location/Qualifiers
     source          1..777
                     /organism="synthetic DNA construct"
                     /mol_type="other DNA"
     protein_bind    61..85
                     /gene="mutant version of attB"
                     /label=attB1
                     /bound_moiety="BP Clonase(TM)"
                     /note="recombination site for the Gateway(R) BP reaction"
ORIGIN
        1 gctgttttga cctccataga agacaccggg accgatccag cctccgcggt ggcggccatc
       61 acaagtttgt acaaaaaagc aggcttgtat aacatgatgg agacggagct gaagccgccg
      121 ggcccgcagc aagcttcggg gggcggcggc ggaggaggca acgccacggc ggcggcgacc
      181 ggcggcaacc agaagaacag cccggaccgc gtcaagaggc ccatgaacgc cttcatggta
      241 tggtcccggg ggcagcggcg taagatggcc caggagaacc ccaagatgca caactcggag
      301 atcagcaagc gcctgggcgc ggagtggaaa cttttgtccg agaccgagaa gcggccgttc
      361 atcgacgagg ccaagcggct gcgcgctctg cacatgaagg agcacccgga ttataaatac
      421 cggccgcggc ggaaaaccaa gacgctcatg aagaaggata agtacacgct tcccggaggc
      481 ttgctggccc ccggcgggaa cagcatggcg agcggggttg gggtgggcgc cggcctgggt
      541 gcgggcgtga accagcgcat ggacagctac gcgcacatga acggctggag caacggcagc
      601 tacagcatga tgcaggagca gctgggctac ccgcagcacc cgggcctcaa cgctcacggc
      661 gcggcacaga tgcaaccgat gcaccgctac gacgtcagcg ccctgcagta cnnnncatga
      721 ccagctcgca nanctacatg aacggctcgc cnacctacag catgtcctac tcncagc
//
